Addgene plasmid #57941: mOrange-CytERM-N-17
Purpose: Localization: Endoplasmic Reticulum, Excitation: 548, Emission: 562
Depositing lab: Michael Davidson. Depositing organization: Florida State University, Tallahassee.
Backbone
  Vector backbone: mOrange-N1
  Backbone size w/o insert (bp): 4750
  Vector type: Mammalian Expression
  Selectable markers: Neomycin (select with G418)
Growth in bacteria
  Bacterial resistance: Kanamycin, 50 μg/mL
  Growth temperature: 37°C
  Growth strain: DH5alpha
  Copy number: High Copy
Gene/Insert
  Gene/Insert name: CytERM (alt name: Cytochrome p450)
  Promoter: CMV
  Tag / fusion protein: mOrange (C terminal on backbone)
  Cloning method: Unknown
  Sequencing primers: 5′ CMV-F; 3′ SV40pA-R
Terms and licenses: Academic/Nonprofit Terms; Industry Terms: Not Available to Industry
Depositor comments: Cytochrome p450 . Excitation = 548; Emission = 562
How to cite: mOrange-CytERM-N-17 was a gift from Michael Davidson (Addgene plasmid # 57941 ; http://n2t.net/addgene:57941 ; RRID:Addgene_57941)
