[The description below was written by a language model from this plasmid's Addgene catalogue record and pLannotate feature annotations shown in this document.]
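Description:
mOrange-CytERM-N-17 is a mammalian expression plasmid built on the mOrange-N1 backbone, designed to label the endoplasmic reticulum with an orange fluorescent protein. The sequenced record is about 4.8 kb. It replicates in E. coli at high copy from a ColE1/pUC-type origin and also carries an f1 phage origin. A single NeoR/KanR gene (Tn5 aminoglycoside phosphotransferase) is placed behind tandem bacterial (bla-type) and SV40 early promoters and terminated by the HSV TK polyadenylation signal. It therefore provides kanamycin resistance in bacteria and G418 selection in mammalian cells. The short hits to ble, SV40 large T antigen and the bGH poly(A) signal in the feature table are small fragments. They are most likely backbone remnants or annotation artefacts rather than functional elements.

The expression cassette is driven by the human CMV immediate early enhancer and promoter. Downstream, flanked by remnants of the multiple cloning site, lies the CytERM insert, annotated as a short fragment (under 100 bp) of rabbit cytochrome P450 CYP2C1. The annotated coordinates are consistent with an in-frame fusion, through a short linker, to the N-terminus of mOrange. This places the fluorescent protein at the C-terminal end of the fusion, as the catalogue states, and the "17" in the name may refer to the linker length, although the record does not say so. The SV40 poly(A) signal ends the transcript. Such a short cytochrome P450 segment presumably acts as a membrane anchor that tethers mOrange to the ER membrane, though the record gives only the localisation. mOrange is a constitutively fluorescent, acid-sensitive Discosoma-derived protein with excitation at 548 nm and emission at 562 nm. The construct is used as an ER marker for fluorescence imaging of transfected mammalian cells.
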