Features (pLannotate 1.2.2; 17 found; start..end, strand, type, name):
      1..304     +  enhancer       CMV enhancer: human cytomegalovirus immediate early enhancer
    305..508     +  promoter       CMV promoter: human cytomegalovirus (CMV) immediate early promoter
    531..554     +  misc_feature   MCS (fragment): multiple cloning site
    598..684     +  CDS            CYP2C1 (fragment): CP2C1_RABIT - Experimental evidence at protein level: Swiss-Prot protein existence level 1. Cytochromes P450 are a group of heme-thiolate monooxygenases. In liver microsomes, this enzyme is involved in an NADPH-dependent electron transport pathway. It oxidizes a variety of structurally unrelated compounds, including steroids, fatty acids, and xenobiotics. From Oryctolagus cuniculus (Rabbit).
    679..722     +  misc_feature   MCS (fragment): multiple cloning site
    736..1443    +  CDS            mOrange: mOrange is a basic (constitutively fluorescent) orange fluorescent protein published in 2004, derived from Discosoma sp.. It has high acid sensitivity.
   1462..1545    +  CDS            large T antigen (fragment): large T antigen from SV40 (simian virus 40)
   1568..1689    +  polyA_signal   SV40 poly(A) signal: SV40 polyadenylation signal
   1723..2151    -  rep_origin     f1 ori (sequence partly withheld): f1 bacteriophage origin of replication; arrow indicates direction of (+) strand synthesis
   2178..2282    +  promoter       AmpR promoter: bla
   2284..2641    +  promoter       SV40 promoter: SV40 enhancer and early promoter
   2676..3470    +  CDS            NeoR/KanR: aminoglycoside phosphotransferase from Tn5; aph(3')-II (or nptII); confers resistance to neomycin, kanamycin, and G418 (Geneticin®)
   3491..3643    +  CDS            ble (fragment): BLE_KLEPN - Experimental evidence at protein level: Swiss-Prot protein existence level 1. Binding protein with a strong affinity to the bleomycin family of antibiotics. Binds to CL990; an antimitotic-antibiotic compound. From Klebsiella pneumoniae.
   3702..3749    +  polyA_signal   HSV TK poly(A) signal: herpes simplex virus thymidine kinase polyadenylation signal (Cole and Stacy, 1985)
   3840..3856    -  polyA_signal   bGH poly(A) signal (fragment): bovine growth hormone polyadenylation signal
   4078..4666    +  rep_origin     ori: high-copy-number ColE1/pMB1/pBR322/pUC origin of replication
   4781..4840    +  enhancer       CMV enhancer (fragment): human cytomegalovirus immediate early enhancer
>Addgene plasmid #57941 | mOrange-CytERM-N-17 | addgene full sequence | sequence record 201680 | Addgene NGS Result
CGTTACATAACTTACGGTAAATGGCCCGCCTGGCTGACCGCCCAACGACCCCCGCCCATTGACGTCAATA
ATGACGTATGTTCCCATAGTAACGCCAATAGGGACTTTCCATTGACGTCAATGGGTGGAGTATTTACGGT
AAACTGCCCACTTGGCAGTACATCAAGTGTATCATATGCCAAGTACGCCCCCTATTGACGTCAATGACGG
TAAATGGCCCGCCTGGCATTATGCCCAGTACATGACCTTATGGGACTTTCCTACTTGGCAGTACATCTAC
GTATTAGTCATCGCTATTACCATGGTGATGCGGTTTTGGCAGTACATCAATGGGCGTGGATAGCGGTTTG
ACTCACGGGGATTTCCAAGTCTCCACCCCATTGACGTCAATGGGAGTTTGTTTTGGCACCAAAATCAACG
GGACTTTCCAAAATGTCGTAACAACTCCGCCCCATTGACGCAAATGGGCGGTAGGCGTGTACGGTGGGAG
GTCTATATAAGCAGAGCTGGTTTAGTGAACCGTCAGATCCGCTAGCGCTACCGGACTCAGATCTGGTACC
CCTTGCAGCTTCCAGTTGTCAGGAAGAGAAGGCTCCCATGGATCCTGTGGTGGTGCTGGGGCTCTGTCTC
TCCTGTTTGCTTCTCCTTTCACTCTGGAAACAGAGCTATGGGGGAGGGAAGCTTCGAATTCTGCAGTCGA
CGGTACCGCGGGCCCGGGATCCACCGGTCGCCACCATGGTGAGCAAGGGCGAGGAGAATAACATGGCCAT
CATCAAGGAGTTCATGCGCTTCAAGGTGCGCATGGAGGGCTCCGTGAACGGCCACGAGTTCGAGATCGAG
GGCGAGGGCGAGGGCCGCCCCTACGAGGGCTTTCAGACCGCTAAGCTGAAGGTGACCAAGGGTGGCCCCC
TGCCCTTCGCCTGGGACATCCTGTCCCCTCAGTTCACCTACGGCTCCAAGGCCTACGTGAAGCACCCCGC
CGACATCCCCGACTACTTCAAGCTGTCCTTCCCCGAGGGCTTCAAGTGGGAGCGCGTGATGAACTTCGAG
GACGGCGGCGTGGTGACCGTGACCCAGGACTCCTCCCTGCAGGACGGCGAGTTCATCTACAAGGTGAAGC
TGCGCGGCACCAACTTCCCCTCCGACGGCCCCGTAATGCAGAAGAAGACCATGGGCTGGGAGGCCTCCTC
CGAGCGGATGTACCCCGAGGACGGCGCCCTGAAGGGCGAGATCAAGATGAGGCTGAAGCTGAAGGACGGC
GGCCACTACACCTCCGAGGTCAAGACCACCTACAAGGCCAAGAAGCCCGTGCAGCTGCCCGGCGCCTACA
TCGTCGGCATCAAGTTGGACATCACCTCCCACAACGAGGACTACACCATCGTGGAACAGTACGAACGCGC
CGAGGGCCGCCACTCCACCGGCGGCATGGACGAGCTGTACAAGTAAGCGGCCGCGACTCTAGATCATAAT
CAGCCATACCACATTTGTAGAGGTTTTACTTGCTTTAAAAAACCTCCCACACCTCCCCCTGAACCTGAAA
CATAAAATGAATGCAATTGTTGTTGTTAACTTGTTTATTGCAGCTTATAATGGTTACAAATAAAGCAATA
GCATCACAAATTTCACAAATAAAGCATTTTTTTCACTGCATTCTAGTTGTGGTTTGTCCAAACTCATCAA
TGTATCTTAAGGCGTAAATTGTAAGCGTTAATATTTTGTTAAAATTCGCGTTAAATTTTTGTTAAATCAG
CTCATTTTTTAACCAATAGGCCGAAATCGGCAAAATCCCTTATAAATCAAAAGAATAGACCGAGATAGGG
T
[37 nt withheld, positions 1822-1858]
AAAGAACGTGGACTCCAACGTCAAAGG
[49 nt withheld, positions 1886-1934]
T
[91 nt withheld, positions 1936-2026]
G
[124 nt withheld, positions 2028-2151]
CAGGTGGCACTTTTCGGGGAAATGTGCGCGGAACCCCTATTTGTTTATTTTTCTAAATACATTCAAATAT
GTATCCGCTCATGAGACAATAACCCTGATAAATGCTTCAATAATATTGAAAAAGGAAGAGTCCTGAGGCG
GAAAGAACCAGCTGTGGAATGTGTGTCAGTTAGGGTGTGGAAAGTCCCCAGGCTCCCCAGCAGGCAGAAG
TATGCAAAGCATGCATCTCAATTAGTCAGCAACCAGGTGTGGAAAGTCCCCAGGCTCCCCAGCAGGCAGA
AGTATGCAAAGCATGCATCTCAATTAGTCAGCAACCATAGTCCCGCCCCTAACTCCGCCCATCCCGCCCC
TAACTCCGCCCAGTTCCGCCCATTCTCCGCCCCATGGCTGACTAATTTTTTTTATTTATGCAGAGGCCGA
GGCCGCCTCGGCCTCTGAGCTATTCCAGAAGTAGTGAGGAGGCTTTTTTGGAGGCCTAGGCTTTTGCAAA
GATCGATCAAGAGACAGGATGAGGATCGTTTCGCATGATTGAACAAGATGGATTGCACGCAGGTTCTCCG
GCCGCTTGGGTGGAGAGGCTATTCGGCTATGACTGGGCACAACAGACAATCGGCTGCTCTGATGCCGCCG
TGTTCCGGCTGTCAGCGCAGGGGCGCCCGGTTCTTTTTGTCAAGACCGACCTGTCCGGTGCCCTGAATGA
ACTGCAAGACGAGGCAGCGCGGCTATCGTGGCTGGCCACGACGGGCGTTCCTTGCGCAGCTGTGCTCGAC
GTTGTCACTGAAGCGGGAAGGGACTGGCTGCTATTGGGCGAAGTGCCGGGGCAGGATCTCCTGTCATCTC
ACCTTGCTCCTGCCGAGAAAGTATCCATCATGGCTGATGCAATGCGGCGGCTGCATACGCTTGATCCGGC
TACCTGCCCATTCGACCACCAAGCGAAACATCGCATCGAGCGAGCACGTACTCGGATGGAAGCCGGTCTT
GTCGATCAGGATGATCTGGACGAAGAGCATCAGGGGCTCGCGCCAGCCGAACTGTTCGCCAGGCTCAAGG
CGAGCATGCCCGACGGCGAGGATCTCGTCGTGACCCATGGCGATGCCTGCTTGCCGAATATCATGGTGGA
AAATGGCCGCTTTTCTGGATTCATCGACTGTGGCCGGCTGGGTGTGGCGGACCGCTATCAGGACATAGCG
TTGGCTACCCGTGATATTGCTGAAGAGCTTGGCGGCGAATGGGCTGACCGCTTCCTCGTGCTTTACGGTA
TCGCCGCTCCCGATTCGCAGCGCATCGCCTTCTATCGCCTTCTTGACGAGTTCTTCTGAGCGGGACTCTG
GGGTTCGAAATGACCGACCAAGCGACGCCCAACCTGCCATCACGAGATTTCGATTCCACCGCCGCCTTCT
ATGAAAGGTTGGGCTTCGGAATCGTTTTCCGGGACGCCGGCTGGATGATCCTCCAGCGCGGGGATCTCAT
GCTGGAGTTCTTCGCCCACCCTAGGGGGAGGCTAACTGAAACACGGAAGGAGACAATACCGGAAGGAACC
CGCGCTATGACGGCAATAAAAAGACAGAATAAAACGCACGGTGTTGGGTCGTTTGTTCATAAACGCGGGG
TTCGGTCCCAGGGCTGGCACTCTGTCGATACCCCACCGAGACCCCATTGGGGCCAATACGCCCGCGTTTC
TTCCTTTTCCCCACCCCACCCCCCAAGTTCGGGTGAAGGCCCAGGGCTCGCAGCCAACGTCGGGGCGGCA
GGCCCTGCCATAGCCTCAGGTTACTCATATATACTTTAGATTGATTTAAAACTTCATTTTTAATTTAAAA
GGATCTAGGTGAAGATCCTTTTTGATAATCTCATGACCAAAATCCCTTAACGTGAGTTTTCGTTCCACTG
AGCGTCAGACCCCGTAGAAAAGATCAAAGGATCTTCTTGAGATCCTTTTTTTCTGCGCGTAATCTGCTGC
TTGCAAACAAAAAAACCACCGCTACCAGCGGTGGTTTGTTTGCCGGATCAAGAGCTACCAACTCTTTTTC
CGAAGGTAACTGGCTTCAGCAGAGCGCAGATACCAAATACTGTTCTTCTAGTGTAGCCGTAGTTAGGCCA
CCACTTCAAGAACTCTGTAGCACCGCCTACATACCTCGCTCTGCTAATCCTGTTACCAGTGGCTGCTGCC
AGTGGCGATAAGTCGTGTCTTACCGGGTTGGACTCAAGACGATAGTTACCGGATAAGGCGCAGCGGTCGG
GCTGAACGGGGGGTTCGTGCACACAGCCCAGCTTGGAGCGAACGACCTACACCGAACTGAGATACCTACA
GCGTGAGCTATGAGAAAGCGCCACGCTTCCCGAAGGGAGAAAGGCGGACAGGTATCCGGTAAGCGGCAGG
GTCGGAACAGGAGAGCGCACGAGGGAGCTTCCAGGGGGAAACGCCTGGTATCTTTATAGTCCTGTCGGGT
TTCGCCACCTCTGACTTGAGCGTCGATTTTTGTGATGCTCGTCAGGGGGGCGGAGCCTATGGAAAAACGC
CAGCAACGCGGCCTTTTTACGGTTCCTGGCCTTTTGCTGGCCTTTTGCTCACATGTTCTTTCCTGCGTTA
TCCCCTGATTCTGTGGATAACCGTATTACCGCCATGCATTAGTTATTAATAGTAATCAATTACGGGGTCA
TTAGTTCATAGCCCATATATGGAGTTCCG
