>Addgene plasmid #57941 | mOrange-CytERM-N-17 | depositor partial sequence | sequence record 89089 | insert sequence
AGGCGTGTACGGTGGGAGGTCTATATAAGCAGAGCTGGTTTAGTGAACCCGTCAGATCCGCTAGCGCTAC
CGGACTCAGATCTGGTACCCCTTGCAGCTTCCAGTTGTCAGGAAGAGAAGGCTCCCATGGATCCTGTGGT
GGTGCTGGGGCTCTGTCTCTCCTGTTTGCTTCTCCTTTCACTCTGGAAACAGAGCTATGGGGGAGGGAAG
CTTCGAATTCTGCAGTCGACGGTACCGCGGGCCCGGGATCCACCGGTCGCCACCATGGTGAGCAAGGGCG
AGGAGAATAACATGGCCATCATCAAGGAGTTCATGCGCTTCAAGGTGCGCATGGAGGGCTCCGTGAACGG
CCACGAGTTCGAGATCGAGGGCGAGGGCGAGGGCCGCCCCTACGAGGGCTTTCAGACCGCTAAGCTGAAG
GTGACCAAGGGTGGCCCCCTGCCCTTCGCCTGGGACATCCTGTCCCCTCAGTTCACCTACGGCTCCAAGG
CCTACGTGAAGCACCCCGCCGACATCCCCGACTACTTCAAGCTGTCCTTCCCCGAGGGCTTCAAGTGGGA
GCGCGTGATGAACTTCGAGGACGGCGGCGTGGTGACCGTGACCCAGGACTCCTCCCTGCAGGACGGCGAG
TTCATCTACAAGGTGAAGCTGCGCGGCACCAACTTCCCCTCCGACGGCCCCGTAATGCAGAAGAAGACCA
TGGGCTGGGAGGCCTCCTCCGAGCGGATGTACCCCGAGGACGGCGCCCTGAAGGGCGAGATCAAGATGAG
GCTGAAGCTGAAGGACGGCGGCCACTACACCTCCGAGGTCAAGACCACCTACAAGGCCAAGAAGCCCGTG
CAGCTGCCCGGCGCCTACATCGTCGGCATCAAGTTGGACATCACCTCCCACAACGAGGACTACACCATCG
TGGAACAGTACGAACGCGCCGAGGGCCGCCACTCCACCGGCGGCATGGACGAGCTGTACAAGTAAGCGGC
CGCGACTCTAGATCATAATCAGCCATACCACATTTGTAGAGGTTTTACTTGCTTTAAAAAACCTCCCACA
CCTCCCCCTGACCTG
